>Addgene plasmid #82156 | pDONR223_PRKACG_WT | addgene full sequence | sequence record 163297 | Addgene NGS result
GGCAGTTCCCTACTCTCGCGTTAACGCTAGCATGGATGTTTTCCCAGTCACGACGTTGTAAAACGACGGC
CAGTCTTAAGCTCGGGCCCCAAATAATGATTTTATTTTGACTGATAGTGACCTGTTCGTTGCAACAAATT
GATGAGCAATGCTTTTTTATAATGCCAACTTTGTACAAAAAAGTTGGCACCATGGGCAACGCCCCCGCCA
AGAAGGACACCGAGCAGGAGGAGAGCGTGAACGAGTTCCTAGCCAAAGCCAGAGGAGATTTCCTCTACAG
ATGGGGAAACCCCGCTCAAAACACCGCCAGCTCGGATCAGTTCGAACGGCTCAGGACGCTGGGCATGGGC
TCCTTCGGGCGGGTGATGCTGGTGAGGCACCAGGAGACCGGCGGCCACTACGCCATGAAGATCCTCAACA
AGCAGAAGGTGGTGAAGATGAAGCAGGTCGAGCACATACTGAACGAGAAGCGCATCCTGCAGGCGATCGA
CTTTCCGTTCCTCGTCAAGCTCCAGTTCTCCTTTAAGGACAACTCCTACCTGTACCTGGTGATGGAGTAC
GTGCCGGGTGGGGAGATGTTCTCCCGCCTACAGCGCGTCGGAAGGTTTAGCGAGCCCCATGCCTGTTTCT
ATGCCGCCCAGGTCGTCCTGGCCGTCCAGTACCTACACTCGCTCGACCTCATCCACCGCGACCTGAAGCC
CGAGAATCTCCTCATCGACCAGCAGGGCTACCTGCAGGTGACGGACTTCGGTTTCGCCAAGCGCGTGAAG
GGCCGCACTTGGACCTTGTGCGGGACCCCAGAGTACCTGGCCCCCGAGATCATCCTGAGCAAAGGCTACA
ACAAGGCCGTGGACTGGTGGGCCCTAGGGGTGCTCATCTATGAGATGGCCGTGGGCTTCCCACCCTTCTA
CGCCGACCAGCCCATCCAGATCTACGAGAAGATCGTCTCTGGGAGGGTGCGGTTTCCCTCCAAACTCAGC
TCTGACCTCAAGCATCTGCTGCGGAGCCTGCTGCAGGTGGACCTCACCAAGCGCTTCGGAAACCTCAGGA
ACGGGGTTGGCGACATCAAGAACCACAAGTGGTTCGCCACAACCAGCTGGATCGCCATCTATGAGAAGAA
GGTGGAAGCTCCCTTCATCCCGAAGTACACAGGCCCTGGGGATGCCAGTAACTTTGACGACTACGAGGAG
GAAGAGCTCCGGATCTCCATCAATGAGAAGTGTGCCAAGGAGTTTTCTGAGTTTTAGTTGCCAACTTTCT
TGTACAAAGTTGGCATTATAAGAAAGCATTGCTTATCAATTTGTTGCAACGAACAGGTCACTATCAGTCA
AAATAAAATCATTATTTGCCATCCAGCTGATATCCCCTATAGTGAGTCGTATTACATGGTCATAGCTGTT
TCCTGGCAGCTCTGGCCCGTGTCTCAAAATCTCTGATGTTACATTGCACAAGATAAAAATATATCATCAT
GCCTCCTCTAGACCAGCCAGGACAGAAATGCCTCGACTTCGCTGCTACCCAAGGTTGCCGGGTGACGCAC
ACCGTGGAAACGGATGAAGGCACGAACCCAGTGGACATAAGCCTGTTCGGTTCGTAAGCTGTAATGCAAG
TAGCGTATGCGCTCACGCAACTGGTCCAGAACCTTGACCGAACGCAGCGGTGGTAACGGCGCAGTGGCGG
TTTTCATGGCTTGTTATGACTGTTTTTTTGGGGTACAGTCTATGCCTCGGGCATCCAAGCAGCAAGCGCG
TTACGCCGTGGGTCGATGTTTGATGTTATGGAGCAGCAACGATGTTACGCAGCAGGGCAGTCGCCCTAAA
ACAAAGTTAAACATTATGAGGGAAGCGGTGATCGCCGAAGTATCGACTCAACTATCAGAGGTAGTTGGCG
TCATCGAGCGCCATCTCGAACCGACGTTGCTGGCCGTACATTTGTACGGCTCCGCAGTGGATGGCGGCCT
GAAGCCACACAGTGATATTGATTTGCTGGTTACGGTGACCGTAAGGCTTGATGAAACAACGCGGCGAGCT
TTGATCAACGACCTTTTGGAAACTTCGGCTTCCCCTGGAGAGAGCGAGATTCTCCGCGCTGTAGAAGTCA
CCATTGTTGTGCACGACGACATCATTCCGTGGCGTTATCCAGCTAAGCGCGAACTGCAATTTGGAGAATG
GCAGCGCAATGACATTCTTGCAGGTATCTTCGAGCCAGCCACGATCGACATTGATCTGGCTATCTTGCTG
ACAAAAGCAAGAGAACATAGCGTTGCCTTGGTAGGTCCAGCGGCGGAGGAACTCTTTGATCCGGTTCCTG
AACAGGATCTATTTGAGGCGCTAAATGAAACCTTAACGCTATGGAACTCGCCGCCCGACTGGGCTGGCGA
TGAGCGAAATGTAGTGCTTACGTTGTCCCGCATTTGGTACAGCGCAGTAACCGGCAAAATCGCGCCGAAG
GATGTCGCTGCCGACTGGGCAATGGAGCGCCTGCCGGCCCAGTATCAGCCCGTCATACTTGAAGCTAGAC
AGGCTTATCTTGGACAAGAAGAAGATCGCTTGGCCTCGCGCGCAGATCAGTTGGAAGAATTTGTCCACTA
CGTGAAAGGCGAGATCACCAAGGTAGTCGGCAAATAACCCTCGAGCCACCCATGACCAAAATCCCTTAAC
GTGAGTTACGCGTCGTTCCACTGAGCGTCAGACCCCGTAGAAAAGATCAAAGGATCTTCTTGAGATCCTT
TTTTTCTGCGCGTAATCTGCTGCTTGCAAACAAAAAAACCACCGCTACCAGCGGTGGTTTGTTTGCCGGA
TCAAGAGCTACCAACTCTTTTTCCGAAGGTAACTGGCTTCAGCAGAGCGCAGATACCAAATACTGTTCTT
CTAGTGTAGCCGTAGTTAGGCCACCACTTCAAGAACTCTGTAGCACCGCCTACATACCTCGCTCTGCTAA
TCCTGTTACCAGTGGCTGCTGCCAGTGGCGATAAGTCGTGTCTTACCGGGTTGGACTCAAGACGATAGTT
ACCGGATAAGGCGCAGCGGTCGGGCTGAACGGGGGGTTCGTGCACACAGCCCAGCTTGGAGCGAACGACC
TACACCGAACTGAGATACCTACAGCGTGAGCTATGAGAAAGCGCCACGCTTCCCGAAGGGAGAAAGGCGG
ACAGGTATCCGGTAAGCGGCAGGGTCGGAACAGGAGAGCGCACGAGGGAGCTTCCAGGGGGAAACGCCTG
GTATCTTTATAGTCCTGTCGGGTTTCGCCACCTCTGACTTGAGCGTCGATTTTTGTGATGCTCGTCAGGG
GGGCGGAGCCTATGGAAAAACGCCAGCAACGCGGCCTTTTTACGGTTCCTGGCCTTTTGCTGGCCTTTTG
CTCACATGTTCTTTCCTGCGTTATCCCCTGATTCTGTGGATAACCGTATTACCGCCTTTGAGTGAGCTGA
TACCGCTCGCCGCAGCCGAACGACCGAGCGCAGCGAGTCAGTGAGCGAGGAAGCGGAAGAGCGCCCAATA
CGCAAACCGCCTCTCCCCGCGCGTTGGCCGATTCATTAATGCAGCTGGCACGACAGGTTTCCCGACTGGA
AAGCGGGCAGTGAGCGCAACGCAATTAATACGCGTACCGCTAGCCAGGAAGAGTTTGTAGAAACGCAAAA
AGGCCATCCGTCAGGATGGCCTTCTGCTTAGTTTGATGCCTGGCAGTTTATGGCGGGCGTCCTGCCCGCC
ACCCTCCGGGCCGTTGCTTCACAACGTTCAAATCCGCTCCCGGCGGATTTGTCCTACTCAGGAGAGCGTT
CACCGACAAACAACAGATAAAACGAAAGGCCCAGTCTTCCGACTGAGCCTTTCGTTTTATTTGATGCCT
Features (pLannotate 1.2.2; 12 found; start..end, strand, type, name):
     38..74      -  CDS            lacZα (fragment): LacZα fragment of β-galactosidase; lacZ fragment
     91..186     +  protein_bind   attL3: mutant version of attL; recombination site for the Gateway® LR reaction LR Clonase™
    192..1244    +  CDS            PRKACG: KAPCG_HUMAN - Experimental evidence at protein level: Swiss-Prot protein existence level 1. Phosphorylates a large number of substrates in the cytoplasm and the nucleus. From Homo sapiens (Human).
   1252..1347    -  protein_bind   attL3: mutant version of attL; recombination site for the Gateway® LR reaction LR Clonase™
   1366..1384    -  promoter       T7 promoter: promoter for bacteriophage T7 RNA polymerase
   1574..1597    +  promoter       Pc promoter (fragment): intI1 (promoter lies within the coding sequence); class 1 integron promoter
   1773..1829    +  CDS            GmR (fragment): gentamycin acetyltransferase; aacC1; confers resistance to gentamycin
   1836..2627    +  CDS            SmR: aminoglycoside adenylyltransferase (Murphy, 1985); aadA; confers resistance to spectinomycin and streptomycin
   2720..3308    +  rep_origin     ori: high-copy-number ColE1/pMB1/pBR322/pUC origin of replication
   3491..3583    +  CDS            lacI (fragment): lac repressor; lacI; The lac repressor binds to the lac operator to inhibit transcription in E. coli. This inhibition can be relieved by adding lactose or isopropyl-β-D-thiogalactopyranoside (IPTG).
   3638..3665    -  terminator     rrnB T2 terminator: transcription terminator T2 from the E. coli rrnB gene
   3797..3840    +  terminator     rrnB T1 terminator: Escherichia coli rrnB; transcription terminator T1 from the E. coli rrnB gene
