[The description below was written by a language model from this plasmid's Addgene catalogue record and pLannotate feature annotations shown in this document.]
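Description:
pDONR223_PRKACG_WT is a Gateway entry clone built on the Invitrogen pDONR223 backbone and carrying the wild-type human PRKACG open reading frame, which encodes the gamma catalytic subunit of cAMP-dependent protein kinase, a kinase that phosphorylates many cytoplasmic and nuclear substrates. The plasmid is maintained in E. coli from a high-copy ColE1/pUC-type origin and selected with spectinomycin through the aadA (SmR) aminoglycoside adenylyltransferase gene. This gene sits downstream of a fragment of a class 1 integron Pc promoter and a short remnant of a gentamicin resistance gene. The annotated sequence is about 3.8 kb, and rrnB T1 and T2 terminators lie in the backbone upstream of the cloning region, where they help insulate the insert from read-through transcription.

The roughly 1.05 kb PRKACG coding sequence is flanked on both sides by attL recombination sites. The automated annotation labels both as an attL3 variant, which probably reflects sequence similarity rather than their true identities. These sites allow the ORF to be moved by an LR Clonase reaction into any compatible Gateway destination vector. No promoter drives the insert, so this plasmid serves as a shuttle and archival clone rather than an expression construct. A T7 promoter lies just outside the 3′ attL site in reverse orientation, and small lacZα and lacI fragments are backbone remnants. The clone is in "closed" format, meaning a stop codon immediately follows the ORF, so it will yield native or N-terminally tagged protein but not C-terminal fusions after transfer. It belongs to the Target Accelerator Plasmid Collection, where wild-type clones like this one act as references for the functional study of cancer-associated variant alleles.
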