Addgene plasmid #82156: pDONR223_PRKACG_WT
Purpose: Gateway Donor vector containing PRKACG , part of the Target Accelerator Plasmid Collection.
Depositing lab: Jesse Boehm & William Hahn & David Root. Depositing organization: Broad Institute. Publication: Systematic Functional Interrogation of Rare Cancer Variants Identifies Oncogenic Alleles. Kim E, Ilic N, Shrestha Y, Zou L, Kamburov A, Zhu C, Yang X, Lubonja R, Tran N, Nguyen C, Lawrence MS, Piccioni F, Bagul M, Doench JG, Chouinard CR, Wu X, Hogstrom L, Natoli T, Tamayo P, Horn H, Corsello SM, Lage K, Root DE, Subramanian A, Golub TR, Getz G, Boehm JS, Hahn WC. Cancer Discov. 2016 Jul;6(7):714-26. doi: 10.1158/2159-8290.CD-16-0160. Epub 2016 May 4. PubMed 27147599.
Backbone
  Vector backbone: pDONR223
  Backbone manufacturer: Invitrogen
  Backbone size w/o insert (bp): 2790
  Vector type: Gateway Entry vector
Growth in bacteria
  Bacterial resistance: Spectinomycin, 50 μg/mL
  Growth temperature: 37°C
  Growth strain: DH5alpha
  Copy number: High Copy
Gene/Insert
  Gene/Insert name: PRKACG
  Species: H. sapiens (human)
  Mutation: WT
  GenBank ID: NM_002732.3
  Entrez Gene: PRKACG (a.k.a. BDPLT19, KAPG, PKACg)
  Promoter: None
  Cloning method: Gateway Cloning
  Sequencing primers: 5′ M13pUC-fwd; 3′ M13-Rev
Terms and licenses: Academic/Nonprofit Terms; Industry Terms: Not Available to Industry
Depositor comments: Closed state: stop codon immediately follows insert Supporting reference: Systematic morphological profiling of human gene and allele function via Cell Painting. Rohban MH, et al. Elife. 2017, Mar 18;6. pii: e24060. PubMed PMID 28315521
How to cite: pDONR223_PRKACG_WT was a gift from Jesse Boehm & William Hahn & David Root (Addgene plasmid # 82156 ; http://n2t.net/addgene:82156 ; RRID:Addgene_82156)
