>Addgene plasmid #82156 | pDONR223_PRKACG_WT | depositor partial sequence | sequence record 155527 | Insert sequence
ATGGGCAACGCCCCCGCCAAGAAGGACACCGAGCAGGAGGAGAGCGTGAACGAGTTCCTAGCCAAAGCCA
GAGGAGATTTCCTCTACAGATGGGGAAACCCCGCTCAAAACACCGCCAGCTCGGATCAGTTCGAACGGCT
CAGGACGCTGGGCATGGGCTCCTTCGGGCGGGTGATGCTGGTGAGGCACCAGGAGACCGGCGGCCACTAC
GCCATGAAGATCCTCAACAAGCAGAAGGTGGTGAAGATGAAGCAGGTCGAGCACATACTGAACGAGAAGC
GCATCCTGCAGGCGATCGACTTTCCGTTCCTCGTCAAGCTCCAGTTCTCCTTTAAGGACAACTCCTACCT
GTACCTGGTGATGGAGTACGTGCCGGGTGGGGAGATGTTCTCCCGCCTACAGCGCGTCGGAAGGTTTAGC
GAGCCCCATGCCTGTTTCTATGCCGCCCAGGTCGTCCTGGCCGTCCAGTACCTACACTCGCTCGACCTCA
TCCACCGCGACCTGAAGCCCGAGAATCTCCTCATCGACCAGCAGGGCTACCTGCAGGTGACGGACTTCGG
TTTCGCCAAGCGCGTGAAGGGCCGCACTTGGACCTTGTGCGGGACCCCAGAGTACCTGGCCCCCGAGATC
ATCCTGAGCAAAGGCTACAACAAGGCCGTGGACTGGTGGGCCCTAGGGGTGCTCATCTATGAGATGGCCG
TGGGCTTCCCACCCTTCTACGCCGACCAGCCCATCCAGATCTACGAGAAGATCGTCTCTGGGAGGGTGCG
GTTTCCCTCCAAACTCAGCTCTGACCTCAAGCATCTGCTGCGGAGCCTGCTGCAGGTGGACCTCACCAAG
CGCTTCGGAAACCTCAGGAACGGGGTTGGCGACATCAAGAACCACAAGTGGTTCGCCACAACCAGCTGGA
TCGCCATCTATGAGAAGAAGGTGGAAGCTCCCTTCATCCCGAAGTACACAGGCCCTGGGGATGCCAGTAA
CTTTGACGACTACGAGGAGGAAGAGCTCCGGATCTCCATCAATGAGAAGTGTGCCAAGGAGTTTTCTGAG
TTT
